>Addgene plasmid #48002 | pICH47751 | depositor full sequence | sequence record 69002 | Full Sequence
GTGGGGCCCACTGCATCCACCCCAGTACATTAAAAACGTCCGCAATGTGTTATTAAGTTGTCTAAGCGTC
AATTTGTTTACACCACAATATATCCTGCCACCAGCCAGCCAACAGCTCCCCGACCGGCAGCTCGGCACAA
AATCACCACTCGATACAGGCAGCCCATCAGTCAGATCAGGATCTCCTTTGCGACGCTCACCGGGCTGGTT
GCCCTCGCCGCTGGGCTGGCGGCCGTCTATGGCCCTGCAAACGCGCCAGAAACGCCGTCGAAGCCGTGTG
CGAGACACCGCGGCCGCCGGCGTTGTGGATACCTCGCGGAAAACTTGGCCCTCACTGACAGATGAGGGGC
GGACGTTGACACTTGAGGGGCCGACTCACCCGGCGCGGCGTTGACAGATGAGGGGCAGGCTCGATTTCGG
CCGGCGACGTGGAGCTGGCCAGCCTCGCAAATCGGCGAAAACGCCTGATTTTACGCGAGTTTCCCACAGA
TGATGTGGACAAGCCTGGGGATAAGTGCCCTGCGGTATTGACACTTGAGGGGCGCGACTACTGACAGATG
AGGGGCGCGATCCTTGACACTTGAGGGGCAGAGTGCTGACAGATGAGGGGCGCACCTATTGACATTTGAG
GGGCTGTCCACAGGCAGAAAATCCAGCATTTGCAAGGGTTTCCGCCCGTTTTTCGGCCACCGCTAACCTG
TCTTTTAACCTGCTTTTAAACCAATATTTATAAACCTTGTTTTTAACCAGGGCTGCGCCCTGTGCGCGTG
ACCGCGCACGCCGAAGGGGGGTGCCCCCCCTTCTCGAACCCTCCCGGCCCGCTAACGCGGGCCTCCCATC
CCCCCAGGGGCTGCGCCCCTCGGCCGCGAACGGCCTCACCCCAAAAATGGCAGCGCTGGCCAATTCGTGC
GCGGAACCCCTATTTGTTTATTTTTCTAAATACATTCAAATATGTATCCGCTCATGAGACAATAACCCTG
ATAAATGCTTCAATAATATTGAAAAAGGAAGAGTATGAGTATTCAACATTTCCGTGTCGCCCTTATTCCC
TTTTTTGCGGCATTTTGCCTTCCTGTTTTTGCTCACCCAGAAACGCTGGTGAAAGTAAAAGATGCTGAAG
ATCAGTTGGGTGCACGAGTGGGTTACATCGAACTGGATCTCAACAGCGGTAAGATCCTTGAGAGTTTTCG
CCCCGAAGAACGTTTTCCAATGATGAGCACTTTTAAAGTTCTGCTATGTGGCGCGGTATTATCCCGTATT
GACGCCGGGCAAGAGCAACTCGGTCGCCGCATACACTATTCTCAGAATGACTTGGTTGAGTACTCACCAG
TCACAGAAAAGCATCTTACGGATGGCATGACAGTAAGAGAATTATGCAGTGCTGCCATAACCATGAGTGA
TAACACTGCGGCCAACTTACTTCTGACAACGATCGGAGGACCGAAGGAGCTAACCGCTTTTTTGCACAAC
ATGGGGGATCATGTAACTCGCCTTGATCGTTGGGAACCGGAGCTGAATGAAGCCATACCAAACGACGAGC
GTGACACCACGATGCCTGTAGCAATGGCAACAACGTTGCGCAAACTATTAACTGGCGAACTACTTACTCT
AGCTTCCCGGCAACAATTAATAGACTGGATGGAGGCGGATAAAGTTGCAGGACCACTTCTGCGCTCGGCC
CTTCCGGCTGGCTGGTTTATTGCTGATAAATCTGGAGCCGGTGAGCGTGGTTCTCGCGGTATCATTGCAG
CACTGGGGCCAGATGGTAAGCCCTCCCGTATCGTAGTTATCTACACGACGGGGAGTCAGGCAACTATGGA
TGAACGAAATAGACAGATCGCTGAGATAGGTGCCTCACTGATTAAGCATTGGTAACTGTCAGACCAAGTT
TACTCATATATACTTTAGATTGATTTAAAACTTCATTTTTAATTTAAAAGGATCTAGGTGAAGATCCTTT
TTGATAATCTCATGACCAAAATCCCTTAACGTGAGTTTTCGTTCCACTGAGCGTCAGACCCCGTAGAAAA
GATCAAAGGATCTTCTTGAGATCCTTTTTTTCTGCGCGTAATCTGCTGCTTGCAAACAAAAAAACCACCG
CTACCAGCGGTGGTTTGTTTGCCGGATCAAGAGCTACCAACTCTTTTTCCGAAGGTAACTGGCTTCAGCA
GAGCGCAGATACCAAATACTGTCCTTCTAGTGTAGCCGTAGTTAGGCCACCACTTCAAGAACTCTGTAGC
ACCGCCTACATACCTCGCTCTGCTAATCCTGTTACCAGTGGCTGCTGCCAGTGGCGATAAGTCGTGTCTT
ACCGGGTTGGACTCAAGACGATAGTTACCGGATAAGGCGCAGCGGTCGGGCTGAACGGGGGGTTCGTGCA
CACAGCCCAGCTTGGAGCGAACGACCTACACCGAACTGAGATACCTACAGCGTGAGCTATGAGAAAGCGC
CACGCTTCCCGAAGGGAGAAAGGCGGACAGGTATCCGGTAAGCGGCAGGGTCGGAACAGGAGAGCGCACG
AGGGAGCTTCCAGGGGGAAACGCCTGGTATCTTTATAGTCCTGTCGGGTTTCGCCACCTCTGACTTGAGC
GTCGATTTTTGTGATGCTCGTCAGGGGGGCGGAGCCTATGGAAAAACGCCAGCAACGCGGCCTTTTTACG
GTTCCTGGCAGATCCTAGATGTGGCGCAACGATGCCGGCGACAAGCAGGAGCGCACCGACTTCTTCCGCA
TCAAGTGTTTTGGCTCTCAGGCCGAGGCCCACGGCAAGTATTTGGGCAAGGGGTCGCTGGTATTCGTGCA
GGGCAAGATTCGGAATACCAAGTACGAGAAGGACGGCCAGACGGTCTACGGGACCGACTTCATTGCCGAT
AAGGTGGATTATCTGGACACCAAGGCACCAGGCGGGTCAAATCAGGAATAAGGGCACATTGCCCCGGCGT
GAGTCGGGGCAATCCCGCAAGGAGGGTGAATGAATCGGACGTTTGACCGGAAGGCATACAGGCAAGAACT
GATCGACGCGGGGTTTTCCGCCGAGGATGCCGAAACCATCGCAAGCCGCACCGTCATGCGTGCGCCCCGC
GAAACCTTCCAGTCCGTCGGCTCGATGGTCCAGCAAGCTACGGCCAAGATCGAGCGCGACAGCGTGCAAC
TGGCTCCCCCTGCCCTGCCCGCGCCATCGGCCGCCGTGGAGCGTTCGCGTCGTCTTGAACAGGAGGCGGC
AGGTTTGGCGAAGTCGATGACCATCGACACGCGAGGAACTATGACGACCAAGAAGCGAAAAACCGCCGGC
GAGGACCTGGCAAAACAGGTCAGCGAGGCCAAGCAGGCCGCGTTGCTGAAACACACGAAGCAGCAGATCA
AGGAAATGCAGCTTTCCTTGTTCGATATTGCGCCGTGGCCGGACACGATGCGAGCGATGCCAAACGACAC
GGCCCGCTCTGCCCTGTTCACCACGCGCAACAAGAAAATCCCGCGCGAGGCGCTGCAAAACAAGGTCATT
TTCCACGTCAACAAGGACGTGAAGATCACCTACACCGGCGTCGAGCTGCGGGCCGACGATGACGAACTGG
TGTGGCAGCAGGTGTTGGAGTACGCGAAGCGCACCCCTATCGGCGAGCCGATCACCTTCACGTTCTACGA
GCTTTGCCAGGACCTGGGCTGGTCGATCAATGGCCGGTATTACACGAAGGCCGAGGAATGCCTGTCGCGC
CTACAGGCGACGGCGATGGGCTTCACGTCCGACCGCGTTGGGCACCTGGAATCGGTGTCGCTGCTGCACC
GCTTCCGCGTCCTGGACCGTGGCAAGAAAACGTCCCGTTGCCAGGTCCTGATCGACGAGGAAATCGTCGT
GCTGTTTGCTGGCGACCACTACACGAAATTCATATGGGAGAAGTACCGCAAGCTGTCGCCGACGGCCCGA
CGGATGTTCGACTATTTCAGCTCGCACCGGGAGCCGTACCCGCTCAAGCTGGAAACCTTCCGCCTCATGT
GCGGATCGGATTCCACCCGCGTGAAGAAGTGGCGCGAGCAGGTCGGCGAAGCCTGCGAAGAGTTGCGAGG
CAGCGGCCTGGTGGAACACGCCTGGGTCAATGATGACCTGGTGCATTGCAAACGCTAGGGCCTTGTGGGG
TCAGTTCCGGCTGGGGGTTCAGCAGCCAGCGCCTGATCTGGGGAACCCTGTGGTTGGCATGCACATACAA
ATGGACGAACGGATAAACCTTTTCACGCCCTTTTAAATATCCGATTATTCTAATAAACGCTCTTTTCTCT
TAGGTTTACCCGCCAATATATCCTGTCAAACACTGATAGTTTAAACCACTTCGTGCAGAAGACAAGTAAA
GCGTGAGACCGTCACAGCTTGTCTGTAAGCGGATGCCGGGAGCAGACAAGCCCGTCAGGGCGCGTCAGCG
GGTGTTGGCGGGTGTCGGGGCTGGCTTAACTATGCGGCATCAGAGCAGATTGTACTGAGAGTGCACCATA
TGCGGTGTGAAATACCGCACAGATGCGTAAGGAGAAAATACCGCATCAGGCGCCATTCGCCATTCAGGCT
GCGCAACTGTTGGGAAGGGCGATCGGTGCGGGCCTCTTCGCTATTACGCCAGCTGGCGAAAGGGGGATGT
GCTGCAAGGCGATTAAGTTGGGTAACGCCAGGGTTTTCCCAGTCACGACGTTGTAAAACGACGGCCAGTG
AATTCGAGCTCGGTACCCGGGGATCCTCTAGAGTCGACCTGCAGGCATGCAAGCTTGGCGTAATCATGGT
CATAGCTGTTTCCTGTGTGAAATTGTTATCCGCTCACAATTCCACACAACATACGAGCCGGAAGCATAAA
GTGTAAAGCCTGGGGTGCCTAATGAGTGAGCTAACTCACATTAATTGCGTTGCGCTCACTGCCCGCTTTC
CAGTCGGCAAACCTGTCGTGCCAGCTGCGGTCTCACTCCGAGCTCGAATTCTAGTTTGTCTTCACAGA
Features (pLannotate 1.2.2; 15 found; start..end, strand, type, name):
     76..100     -  misc_feature   LB T-DNA repeat: left border repeat from nopaline C58 T-DNA
    192..823     +  rep_origin     oriV: incP origin of replication
    910..1014    +  promoter       AmpR promoter: bla
   1015..1875    +  CDS            AmpR: β-lactamase; bla; confers resistance to ampicillin, carbenicillin, and related antibiotics
   2046..2634    +  rep_origin     ori: high-copy-number ColE1/pMB1/pBR322/pUC origin of replication
   2970..4115    +  CDS            trfA: TRFA_ECOLX - Experimental evidence at protein level: Swiss-Prot protein existence level 1. Also involved in plasmid copy number control, promoting intermolecular coupling of protein bound iterons at oriV, which inhibits replication initiation. From Escherichia coli.
   4142..4162    +  CDS            TetR (fragment): tetracycline resistance regulatory protein; tetR
   4274..4298    -  misc_feature   RB T-DNA repeat: right border repeat from nopaline C58 T-DNA
   4431..4530    +  misc_feature   bom (fragment): basis of mobility region from pBR322
   4536..4693    -  CDS            lacZα (fragment): LacZα fragment of β-galactosidase; lacZ fragment
   4690..4746    +  misc_feature   MCS: pUC18/19 multiple cloning site
   4783..4799    -  protein_bind   lac operator: The lac repressor binds to the lac operator to inhibit transcription in E. coli. This inhibition can be relieved by adding lactose or isopropyl-β-D-thiogalactopyranoside (IPTG). lac repressor encoded by lacI
   4807..4837    -  promoter       lac promoter: promoter for the E. coli lac operon
   4852..4873    -  protein_bind   CAP binding site: CAP binding activates transcription in the presence of cAMP. E. coli catabolite activator protein
   4886..4928    -  CDS            lacI (fragment): lac repressor; lacI; The lac repressor binds to the lac operator to inhibit transcription in E. coli. This inhibition can be relieved by adding lactose or isopropyl-β-D-thiogalactopyranoside (IPTG).
