[The description below was written by a language model from this plasmid's Addgene catalogue record, the feature table of its GenBank file and pLannotate feature annotations shown in this document.]
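Description:
pICH47751 is an empty level 1 acceptor vector from a modular (MoClo-type) cloning system for standardized assembly of multigene constructs. The depositor describes it as a self-made backbone derived from pBIN19 and pUC19 that replicates in both E. coli and Agrobacterium and serves as a binary vector for T-DNA delivery into plant cells. Dual-host maintenance is reflected in the annotated features. A high-copy ColE1/pUC-type origin supports propagation in E. coli, while the incP oriV together with the trfA replication initiator gene provides broad-host-range replication suitable for Agrobacterium. Bacterial selection is by ampicillin/carbenicillin resistance from a bla cassette with its own promoter. Short annotated fragments of tetR, lacI and the pBR322 bom region appear to be remnants of the parental plasmids rather than functional units.

There is no insert. The region between the nopaline C58-type right and left T-DNA border repeats, which spans the origin of the circular map, holds a lacZα cassette containing a pUC18/19 multiple cloning site. It is driven by the lac promoter with its operator and CAP binding site. This cassette is the listed selectable marker: it acts as a placeholder that an assembled transcription unit replaces, so recombinant colonies can be told from parental ones by blue/white screening. The record does not annotate the type IIS restriction sites or fusion overhangs that define the assembly, nor the vector's position within a multigene series.

The catalogue gives a backbone size of 4,356 bp, whereas the full depositor sequence is 4,968 nt. The accompanying GenBank record covers only a 998 bp stretch spanning the border-flanked lacZα region.
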