Addgene plasmid #48002: pICH47751
Purpose: (Empty Backbone)
Depositing lab: Sylvestre Marillonnet. Depositing organization: Leibniz Institute of Plant Biochemistry (IPB). Publication: A modular cloning system for standardized assembly of multigene constructs. Weber E, Engler C, Gruetzner R, Werner S, Marillonnet S. PLoS One. 2011 Feb 18;6(2):e16765. doi: 10.1371/journal.pone.0016765. PubMed 21364738.
Backbone
  Vector backbone: derived from pBIN19 and pUC19
  Backbone manufacturer: self-made
  Backbone size (bp): 4356
  Vector type: Unspecified
  Selectable markers: LacZ alpha
Growth in bacteria
  Bacterial resistance: Ampicillin, 100 μg/mL
  Growth temperature: 37°C
  Growth strain: DH10B
  Copy number: High Copy
Gene/Insert
  Gene/Insert name: None
Terms and licenses: Academic/Nonprofit Terms; Industry Terms: Not Available to Industry
Depositor comments: level 1 cloning vector, replicates in E.coli and Agrobacterium, binary vector for Agrobacterium T-DNA delivery to plant cells
How to cite: pICH47751 was a gift from Sylvestre Marillonnet (Addgene plasmid # 48002 ; http://n2t.net/addgene:48002 ; RRID:Addgene_48002)
