LOCUS       Exported 998 bp ds-DNA linear SYN 17-MAY-2021
DEFINITION  synthetic linear DNA
ACCESSION   .
VERSION     .
KEYWORDS    pICH47751
SOURCE      synthetic DNA construct
  ORGANISM  synthetic DNA construct
REFERENCE   1 (bases 1 to 998)
  AUTHORS   Weber E, Engler C, Gruetzner R, Werner S, Marillonnet S
  TITLE     A modular cloning system for standardized assembly of multigene
            constructs.
  JOURNAL   PLoS One. 2011 Feb 18;6(2):e16765. doi:
            10.1371/journal.pone.0016765.
  PUBMED    21364738
REFERENCE   2 (bases 1 to 998)
  AUTHORS   .
  TITLE     Direct Submission
  JOURNAL   Exported May 17, 2021 from SnapGene Server 1.1.58
            http://www.snapgene.com
FEATURES             Location/Qualifiers
     source          1..998
                     /organism="synthetic DNA construct"
                     /mol_type="other DNA"
     misc_feature    27..51
                     /label=RB T-DNA repeat
                     /note="right border repeat from nopaline C58 T-DNA"
     CDS             complement(193..516)
                     /codon_start=1
                     /gene="lacZ fragment"
                     /product="LacZ-alpha fragment of beta-galactosidase"
                     /label=lacZ-alpha
                     /translation="MTMITPSLHACRSTLEDPRVPSSNSLAVVLQRRDWENPGVTQLNR
                     LAAHPPFASWRNSEEARTDRPSQQLRSLNGEWRLMRYFLLTHLCGISHRIWCTLSTICS
                     DAA"
     primer_bind     198..217
                     /label=pRS-marker
                     /note="pRS vectors, use to sequence yeast selectable
                     marker"
     primer_bind     411..433
                     /label=M13/pUC Forward
                     /note="In lacZ gene"
     primer_bind     425..442
                     /label=M13 Forward
                     /note="In lacZ gene. Also called M13-F20 or M13 (-21)
                     Forward"
     primer_bind     426..442
                     /label=M13 fwd
                     /note="common sequencing primer, one of multiple similar
                     variants"
     misc_feature    443..499
                     /label=MCS
                     /note="pUC18/19 multiple cloning site"
     primer_bind     complement(512..528)
                     /label=M13 rev
                     /note="common sequencing primer, one of multiple similar
                     variants"
     primer_bind     complement(512..528)
                     /label=M13 Reverse
                     /note="In lacZ gene. Also called M13-rev"
     primer_bind     complement(525..547)
                     /label=M13/pUC Reverse
                     /note="In lacZ gene"
     protein_bind    536..552
                     /label=lac operator
                     /bound_moiety="lac repressor encoded by lacI"
                     /note="The lac repressor binds to the lac operator to
                     inhibit transcription in E. coli. This inhibition can be
                     relieved by adding lactose or
                     isopropyl-beta-D-thiogalactopyranoside (IPTG)."
     promoter        complement(560..590)
                     /label=lac promoter
                     /note="promoter for the E. coli lac operon"
     protein_bind    605..626
                     /label=CAP binding site
                     /bound_moiety="E. coli catabolite activator protein"
                     /note="CAP binding activates transcription in the presence
                     of cAMP."
     misc_feature    797..821
                     /label=LB T-DNA repeat
                     /note="left border repeat from nopaline C58 T-DNA"
ORIGIN
        1 ttctaataaa cgctcttttc tcttaggttt acccgccaat atatcctgtc aaacactgat
       61 agtttaaacc acttcgtgca gaagacaagt aaagcgtgag accgtcacag cttgtctgta
      121 agcggatgcc gggagcagac aagcccgtca gggcgcgtca gcgggtgttg gcgggtgtcg
      181 gggctggctt aactatgcgg catcagagca gattgtactg agagtgcacc atatgcggtg
      241 tgaaataccg cacagatgcg taaggagaaa ataccgcatc aggcgccatt cgccattcag
      301 gctgcgcaac tgttgggaag ggcgatcggt gcgggcctct tcgctattac gccagctggc
      361 gaaaggggga tgtgctgcaa ggcgattaag ttgggtaacg ccagggtttt cccagtcacg
      421 acgttgtaaa acgacggcca gtgaattcga gctcggtacc cggggatcct ctagagtcga
      481 cctgcaggca tgcaagcttg gcgtaatcat ggtcatagct gtttcctgtg tgaaattgtt
      541 atccgctcac aattccacac aacatacgag ccggaagcat aaagtgtaaa gcctggggtg
      601 cctaatgagt gagctaactc acattaattg cgttgcgctc actgcccgct ttccagtcgg
      661 gaaacctgtc gtgccagctg cggtctcact ccgagctcga attctagttt gtcttcacag
      721 agtggggccc actgcatcca ccccagtaca ttaaaaacgt ccgcaatgtg ttattaagtt
      781 gtctaagcgt caatttgttt acaccacaat atatcctgcc accagccagc caacagctcc
      841 ccgaccggca gctcggcaca aaatcaccac tcgatacagg cagcccatca gtcagatcag
      901 gatctccttt gcgacgctca ccgggctggt tgccctcgcc gctgggctgg cggccgtcta
      961 tggccctgca aacgcgccag aaacgccgtc gaagccgt
//
