>Addgene plasmid #48002 | pICH47751 | addgene partial sequence | sequence record 71888 | M13pUC-Rev 5'-AGCGGATAACAATTTCACACAGG-3'
AGGATCCCCGGGTACCGAGCTCGAATTCACTGGCCGTCGTTTTACAACGTCGTGACTGGGAAAACCCTGG
CGTTACCCAACTTAATCGCCTTGCAGCACATCCCCCTTTCGCCAGCTGGCGTAATAGCGAAGAGGCCCGC
ACCGATCGCCCTTCCCAACAGTTGCGCAGCCTGAATGGCGAATGGCGCCTGATGCGGTATTTTCTCCTTA
CGCATCTGTGCGGTATTTCACACCGCATATGGTGCACTCTCAGTACAATCTGCTCTGATGCCGCATAGTT
AAGCCAGCCCCGACACCCGCCAACACCCGCTGACGCGCCCTGACGGGCTTGTCTGCTCCCGGCATCCGCT
TACAGACAAGCTGTGACGGTCTCACGCTTTACTTGTCTTCTGCACGAAGTGGTTTAAACTATCAGTGTTT
GACAGGATATATTGGCGGGTAAACCTAAGAGAAAAGAGCGTTTATTAGAATAATCGGATATTTAAAAGGG
CGTGAAAAGGTTTATCCGTTCGTCCATTTGTATGTGCATGCCAACCACAGGGTTCCCCAGATCAGGCGCT
GGCTGCTGAACCCCCAGCCGGAACTGACCCCACAAGGCCCTAGCGTTTGCAATGCACCAGGTCATCATTG
ACCCAGGCGTGTTCCACCAGGCCGCTGCCTCGCAACTCTTCGCAGGCTTCGCCGACCTGCTCGCGCCACT
TCTTCACGCGGGTGGAATCCGATCCGCACATGA
